>Addgene plasmid #248172 | pREMORAv1 | addgene full sequence | sequence record 500862 | Addgene Long Read Sequencing Result
GCTTCCGAAGTGGTCAGACTGGAAAATCAGAGGGCAGGAACTGCTGAACAGCAAAAAGTCAGATAGCACC
ACATAGCAGACCCGCCATAAAACGCCCTGAGAAGCCCGTGACGGGCTTTTCTTGTATTATGGGTAGTTTC
CTTGCATGAATCCATAAAAGGCGCCTGTAGTGCCATTTACCCCCATTCACTGCCAGAGCCGTGAGCGCAG
CGAACTGAATGTCACGAAAAAGACAGCGACTCAGGTGCCTGATGGTCGGAGACAAAAGGAATATTCAGCG
ATTTGCCCGATTGCGGCCGCAACCGAGCTTGCGAGGGTGCTACTTAAGCCTTTAGGGTTTTAAGGTCTGT
TTTGTAGAGGAGCAAACAGCGTTTGCGACATCCTTTTGTAATACTGCGGAACTGACTAAAGTAGTGAGTT
ATACACAGGGCTGGGATCTATTCTTTTTATCTTTTTTTATTCTTTCTTTATTCTATAAATTATAACCACT
TGAATATAAACAAAAAAAACACACAAAGGTCTAGCGGAATTTACAGAGGGTCTAGCAGAATTTACAAGTT
TTCCAGCAAAGGTCTAGCAGAATTTACAGATACCCACAACTCAAAGGAAAAGGACTAGTAATTATCATTG
ACTAGCCCATCTCAATTGGTATAGTGATTAAAATCACCTAGACCAATTGAGATGTATGTCTGAATTAGTT
GTTTTCAAAGCAAATGAACTAGCGATTAGTCGCTATGACTTAACGGAGCATGAAACCAAGCTAATTTTAT
GCTGTGTGGCACTACTCAACCCCACGATTGAAAACCCTACAAGGAAAGAACGGACGGTATCGTTCACTTA
TAACCAATACGTTCAGATGATGAACATCAGTAGGGAAAATGCTTATGGTGTATTAGCTAAAGCAACCAGA
GAGCTGATGACGAGAACTGTGGAAATCAGGAATCCTTTGGTTAAAGGCTTTGAGATTTTCCAGTGGACAA
ACTATGCCAAGTTCTCAAGCGAAAAATTAGAATTAGTTTTTAGTGAAGAGATATTGCCTTATCTTTTCCA
GTTAAAAAAATTCATAAAATATAATCTGGAACATGTTAAGTCTTTTGAAAACAAATACTCTATGAGGATT
TATGAGTGGTTATTAAAAGAACTAACACAAAAGAAAACTCACAAGGCAAATATAGAGATTAGCCTTGATG
AATTTAAGTTCATGTTAATGCTTGAAAATAACTACCATGAGTTTAAAAGGCTTAACCAATGGGTTTTGAA
ACCAATAAGTAAAGATTTAAACACTTACAGCAATATGAAATTGGTGGTTGATAAGCGAGGCCGCCCGACT
GATACGTTGATTTTCCAAGTTGAACTAGATAGACAAATGGATCTCGTAACCGAACTTGAGAACAACCAGA
TAAAAATGAATGGTGACAAAATACCAACAACCATTACATCAGATTCCTACCTACATAACGGACTAAGAAA
AACACTACACGATGCTTTAACTGCAAAAATTCAGCTCACCAGTTTTGAGGCAAAATTTTTGAGTGACATG
CAAAGTAAGTATGATCTCAATGGTTCGTTCTCATGGCTCACGCAAAAACAACGAACCACACTAGAGAACA
TACTGGCTAAATACGGAAGGATCTGAGGTTCTTATGGCTCTTGTATCTATCAGTGAAGCATCAAGACTAA
CAAACAGCAACACCTAGATCCTTTTAAATTAAAAATGAAGTTTTAAATCAATCTAAAGTATATATGAGTA
AACTTGGTCTGACAGTTACCAATGCTTAATCAGTGAGGCACCTATCTCAGCGATCTGTCTATTTCGTTCA
TCCATAGTTGCCTGACTCCCCGTCGTGTAGATAACTACGATACGGGAGGGCTTACCATCTGGCCCCAGTG
CTGCAATGATACCGCGAGACCCACGCTCACCGGCTCCAGATTTATCAGCAATAAACCAGCCAGCCGGAAG
GGCCGAGCGCAGAAGTGGTCCTGCAACTTTATCCGCCTCCATCCAGTCTATTAATTGTTGCCGGGAAGCT
AGAGTAAGTAGTTCGCCAGTTAATAGTTTGCGCAACGTTGTTGCCATTGCTACAGGCATCGTGGTGTCAC
GCTCGTCGTTTGGTATGGCTTCATTCAGCTCCGGTTCCCAACGATCAAGGCGAGTTACATGATCCCCCAT
GTTGTGCAAAAAAGCGGTTAGCTCCTTCGGTCCTCCGATCGTTGTCAGAAGTAAGTTGGCCGCAGTGTTA
TCACTCATGGTTATGGCAGCACTGCATAATTCTCTTACTGTCATGCCATCCGTAAGATGCTTTTCTGTGA
CTGGTGAGTACTCAACCAAGTCATTCTGAGAATAGTGTATGCGGCGACCGAGTTGCTCTTGCCCGGCGTC
AATACGGGATAATACCGCGCCACATAGCAGAACTTTAAAAGTGCTCATCATTGGAAAACGTTCTTCGGGG
CGAAAACTCTCAAGGATCTTACCGCTGTTGAGATCCAGTTCGATGTAACCCACTCGTGCACCCAACTGAT
CTTCAGCATCTTTTACTTTCACCAGCGTTTCTGGGTGAGCAAAAACAGGAAGGCAAAATGCCGCAAAAAA
GGGAATAAGGGCGACACGGAAATGTTGAATACTCATACTCTTCCTTTTTCAATATTATTGAAGCATTTAT
CAGGGTTATTGTCTCATGAGCGGATACATATTTGAATGTATTTAGAAAAATAAACAAATAGGGGTTCCGC
GCACATTTCCCCGAAAAGTGCGGAGCCAATTATTGAAGGCCTCCCTAACGGGGGGCCTTTTTTTGTTTCT
GGTCTGCCGCTTAACGATCGTTGGCTGGGGGCCTCGCTTGGGTTATTGCTGGTGCCCGGCCGGGCGCAAT
ATTCATGTTGATGATTTATTATATATCGAGTGGTGTATTTATTTATATTGTTTGCTCCGTTACCGTTATT
AACTACTTCACACAGGAAACAGTCGACGCTTATAAAAAATGGATATTAATACTGAAACTGAGATCAAGCA
AAAGCATTCACTAACCCCCTTTCCTGTTTTCCTAATCAGCCCGGCATTTCGCGGGCGATATTTTCACAGC
TATTTCAGGAGTTCAGCCATGAACGCTTATTACATTCAGGATCGTCTTGAGGCTCAGAGCTGGGCGCGTC
ACTACCAGCAGCTCGCCCGTGAAGAGAAAGAGGCAGAACTGGCAGACGACATGGAAAAAGGCCTGCCCCA
GCACCTGTTTGAATCGCTATGCATCGATCATTTGCAACGCCACGGGGCCAGCAAAAAATCCATTACCCGT
GCGTTTGATGACGATGTTGAGTTTCAGGAGCGCATGGCAGAACACATCCGGTACATGGTTGAAACCATTG
CTCACCACCAGGTTGATATTGATTCAGAGGTATAAAACGAATGAGTACTGCACTCGCAACGCTGGCTGGG
AAGCTGGCTGAACGTGTCGGCATGGATTCTGTCGACCCACAGGAACTGATCACCACTCTTCGCCAGACGG
CATTTAAAGGTGATGCCAGCGATGCGCAGTTCATCGCATTACTGATCGTTGCCAACCAGTACGGCCTTAA
TCCGTGGACGAAAGAAATTTACGCCTTTCCTGATAAGCAGAATGGCATCGTTCCGGTGGTGGGCGTTGAT
GGCTGGTCCCGCATCATCAATGAAAACCAGCAGTTTGATGGCATGGACTTTGAGCAGGACAATGAATCCT
GTACATGCCGGATTTACCGCAAGGACCGTAATCATCCGATCTGCGTTACCGAATGGATGGATGAATGCCG
CCGCGAACCATTCAAAACTCGCGAAGGCAGAGAAATCACGGGGCCGTGGCAGTCGCATCCCAAACGGATG
TTACGTCATAAAGCCATGATTCAGTGTGCCCGTCTGGCCTTCGGATTTGCTGGTATCTATGACAAGGATG
AAGCCGAGCGCATTGTCGAAAATACTGCATACACTGCAGAACGTCAGCCGGAACGCGACATCACTCCGGT
TAACGATGAAACAATGCAGGAGATTAACACTCTGCTGATCGCCCTGGATAAAACATGGGATGACGACTTA
TTGCCGCTCTGTTCCCAGATATTTCGCCGCGACATTCGTGCATCGTCAGAACTGACACAGGCCGAAGCAG
TAAAAGCTCTTGGATTCCTGAAACAGAAAGCCGCAGAGCAGAAGGTGGCAGCATGACACCGGACATTATC
CTGCAGCGTACCGGGATCGATGTGAGAGCTGTCGAACAGGGGGAAGATGCGTGGCACAAATTACGGCTCG
GCGTCATCACCGCTTCAGAAGTTCACAACGTGATAGCAAAACCCCGCTCCGGAAAGAAGTGGCCTGACAT
GAAAATGTCCTACTTCCACACCCTGCTTGCTGAGGTTTGCACCGGTGTGGCTCCGGAAGTTAACGCTAAA
GCACTGGCCTGGGGAAAACAGTACGAGAACGACGCCAGAACCCTGTTTGAATTCACTTCCGGCGTGAATG
TTACTGAATCCCCGATCATCTATCGCGACGAAAGTATGCGTACCGCCTGCTCTCCCGATGGTTTATGCAG
TGACGGCAACGGCCTTGAACTGAAATGCCCGTTTACCTCCCGGGATTTCATGAAGTTCCGGCTCGGTGGT
TTCGAGGCCATAAAGTCAGCTTACATGGCCCAGGTGCAGTACAGCATGTGGGTGACGCGAAAAAATGCCT
GGTACTTTGCCAACTATGACCCGCGTATGAAGCGTGAAGGCCTGCATTATGTCGTGATTGAGCGGGATGA
AAAGTACATGGCGAGTTTTGACGAGATCGTGCCGGAGTTCATCGAAAAAATGGACGAGGCACTGGCTGAA
ATTGGTTTTGTATTTGGGGAGCAATGGCGATGACGCATCCTCACGATAATATCCGGGTAGGCGCAATCAC
TTTCGTCTCTAATGTATAATTGCTTCAACAGAACATATTGACTATCCGGTATTACCCGGCATGACAGGAG
TAAAAATGGCTATCGACGAAAACAAACAGAAAGCGTTGGCGGCAGCACTGGGCCAGATTGAGAAACAATT
TGGTAAAGGCTCCATCATGCGCCTGGGTGAAGACCGTTCCATGGATGTGGAAACCATCTCTACCGGTTCG
CTTTCACTGGATATCGCGCTTGGGGCAGGTGGTCTGCCGATGGGCCGTATCGTCGAAATCTACGGACCGG
AATCTTCCGGTAAAACCACGCTGACGCTGCAGGTGATCGCCGCAGCGCAGCGTGAAGGTAAAACCTGTGC
GTTTATCGATGCTGAACACGCGCTGGACCCAATCTACGCACGTAAACTGGGCGTCGATATCGACAACCTG
CTGTGCTCCCAGCCGGACACCGGCGAGCAGGCACTGGAAATCTGTGACGCCCTGGCGCGTTCTGGCGCAG
TAGACGTTATCGTCGTTGACTCCGTGGCGGCACTGACGCCGAAAGCGGAAATCGAAGGCGAAATCGGCGA
CTCTCACATGGGCCTTGCGGCACGTATGATGAGCCAGGCGATGCGTAAGCTGGCGGGTAACCTGAAGCAG
TCCAACACGCTGCTGATCTTCATCAACCAGATCCGTATGAAAATTGGTGTGATGTTCGGTAACCCGGAAA
CCACTACCGGTGGTAACGCGCTGAAATTCTACGCCTCTGTTCGTCTCGACATCCGTCGTATCGGCGCGGT
GAAAGAGGGCGAAAACGTGGTGGGTAGCGAAACCCGCGTGAAAGTGGTGAAGAACAAAATCGCTGCGCCG
TTTAAACAGGCTGAATTCCAGATCCTCTACGGCGAAGGTATC
[180 nt withheld, positions 5783-5962]
AGCAACCCGAACTCAACGCCGGATTTCTCTGTAGATGATAGCGAAGGCGTAGCAGAAACTAACGAAGATT
TTTAAAGGTACTCGGTACCAAATTCCAGAAAAGAGGCCTCCCGAAAGGGGGGCCTTTTTCGTTTTGGTCC
AATGGCGGCGCGCCATCGAATGGTGCAAAACCTTTCGCGGTATGGCATGATAGCGCCCGGAAGAGAGTCA
ATTCATGGGGGTTGAATATGGAACTGCGTGACCTGGATTTAAACCTGCTGGTGGTGTTCAACCAGTTGCT
GGTCGACAGACGCGTCTCTGTCACTGCGGAGAACCTGGGCCTGACCCAGCCTGCCGTGAGCAATGCGCTG
AAACGCCTGCGCACCTCGCTACAGGACCCACTCTTCGTGCGCACACATCAGGGAATGGAACCCACACCCT
ATGCCGCGCATCTGGCCGAGCACGTCACTTCGGCCATGCACGCACTGCGCAACGCCCTACAGCACCATGA
AAGCTTCGATCCGCTGACCAGCGAGCGTACCTTCACCCTGGCCATGACCGACATTGGCGAGATCTACTTC
ATGCCGCGGCTGATGGATGCGCTGGCTCACCAGGCCCCCAATTGCGTGATCAGTACGGTGCGCGACAGTT
CGATGAGCCTGATGCAGGCCTTGCAGAACGGAACCGTGGACTTGGCCGTGGGCCTGCTTCCCAATCTGCA
AACTGGCTTCTTTCAGCGCCGGCTGCTCCAGAATCACTACGTGTGCCTATGTCGCAAGGACCATCCAGTC
ACCCGCGAACCCCTGACTCTGGAGCGCTTCTGTTCCTACGGCCACGTGCGTGTCATCGCCGCTGGCACCG
GCCACGGCGAGGTGGACACGTACATGACACGGGTCGGCATCCGGCGCGACATCCGTCTGGAAGTGCCGCA
CTTCGCCGCCGTTGGCCACATCCTCCAGCGCACCGATCTGCTCGCCACTGTGCCGATATGTTTAGCCGAC
TGCTGCGTAGAGCCCTTCGGCCTAAGCGCCTTGCCGCACCCAGTCGTCTTGCCTGAAATAGCCATCAACA
TGTTCTGGCATGCGAAGTACCACAAGGACCTAGCCAATATTTGGTTGCGGCAACTGATGTTTGACCTGTT
TACGGATTGATAAGGATCCTAATTGGTAACGAATCAGACAATTGACGGCTCGAGGGAGTAGCATAGGGTT
TGCAGAATCCCTGCTTCGTCCATTTGACAGGCACATTATGCATCGATGATAAGCTGTCAAACATGAGCAG
ATCCTCTACGCCGGACGCATCGTGGCCGGCATCACCGGCGCCACAGGTGCGGTTGCTGGCGCCTATATCG
CCGACATCACCGAT
Features (pLannotate 1.2.2; 14 found; start..end, strand, type, name):
    416..638     +  rep_origin     pSC101 ori: low-copy replication origin that requires the Rep101 protein
    686..1636    +  CDS            Rep101(Ts): temperature-sensitive version of the RepA protein needed for replication with the pSC101 origin (Armstrong et al., 1984); rep101 encoding an A56V mutation
   1766..2626    -  CDS            AmpR: β-lactamase; bla; confers resistance to ampicillin, carbenicillin, and related antibiotics
   2627..2731    -  promoter       AmpR promoter: bla
   2979..3395    +  CDS            Gam: inhibitor of the host RecBCD nuclease in the λ Red system; gam; protects the double-stranded DNA substrate for recombination
   3401..4183    +  CDS            bet: VBET_LAMBD - Also known as betA, red-beta, redB. Experimental evidence at protein level: Swiss-Prot protein existence level 1. Gene bet protein functions in general recombination and in the late, rolling-circle mode of lambda DNA replication. Has a function similar to that of E.coli recT. It is a single-stranded DNA binding protein that can promote renaturation of DNA. From Escherichia phage lambda (Bacteriophage lambda).
   4183..4863    +  CDS            Exo: 5' to 3' double-stranded DNA exonuclease in the λ Red system; exo; creates 3' single-stranded DNA tails
   4864..4911    +  terminator     λ tL3 terminator (fragment): transcription terminator tL3 from phage λ
   4915..4960    +  promoter       recA (ΔLexA) promoter (fragment): constitutively active E. coli recA promoter lacking the LexA binding site (Brent and Ptashne, 1981)
   4976..6037    +  CDS            RecA (sequence partly withheld): DNA repair protein from E. coli; recA
   6115..6177    +  promoter       lacIq promoter (fragment): lacI (mutant); In the lacIq allele, a single base change in the promoter boosts expression of the lacI gene about 10-fold.
   6190..7089    +  CDS            nahR: NAHR_PSEPU - Protein inferred from homology: Swiss-Prot protein existence level 3. Regulates the expression of the naphthalene (nahA-F) and salicylate (nahG-M) metabolism genes. From Pseudomonas putida (Arthrobacter siderocapsulatus).
   7194..7212    -  promoter       tet promoter (fragment): E. coli promoter for tetracycline efflux protein gene
   7222..1       +  CDS            TcR (fragment) (across the origin): tetracycline efflux protein; tet; confers resistance to tetracycline
