[The description below was written by a language model from this plasmid's Addgene catalogue record and pLannotate feature annotations shown in this document.]
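Description:
pREMORAv1 is a low-copy bacterial helper plasmid for recombineering in E. coli, built by Golden Gate assembly on a temperature-sensitive pSC101 backbone. Replication depends on the pSC101 origin together with the plasmid-encoded Rep101(Ts) protein, an A56V variant of RepA that supports replication at a permissive temperature of 30°C. This arrangement is generally used so that a helper plasmid can be cured by shifting cells to a higher temperature once its job is done. Selection is by ampicillin, through a β-lactamase gene driven by its native bla promoter.

The payload is the phage λ Red operon, arranged as gam, bet and exo and followed by a fragment of the λ tL3 terminator. Gam blocks the host RecBCD nuclease and so protects linear double-stranded DNA, Exo resects 5' ends to leave 3' single-stranded tails, and Beta binds single strands and promotes their annealing to homologous targets. According to the record, the operon is inducible with salicylic acid. Consistent with this, the plasmid carries nahR, the Pseudomonas putida salicylate-responsive transcriptional regulator, downstream of a lacIq promoter fragment. The NahR-responsive promoter in front of gam was not annotated in the feature table. A separate cassette expresses E. coli recA from a recA promoter fragment lacking the LexA binding site, giving constitutive RecA production, which would supply recombination function in recA-deficient cloning strains.

Short tet promoter and tetracycline-resistance fragments spanning the sequence origin appear to be backbone remnants rather than a functional marker. The associated publication concerns engineering a specialised host for assembling R6K plasmids, suggesting pREMORAv1 served as the genome-editing helper in that work.
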