Addgene plasmid #248172: pREMORAv1
Purpose: pSC101-ts plasmid with salicylic acid inducible Lambda-RED operon and constituitive recA expression
Depositing lab: Thomas Gorochowski. Depositing organization: University of Bristol. Publication: SHARK: A Specialized Host for Assembling R6K Plasmids. Hina-Nilesh Joshi S, Jenkins C, Ulaeto D, Gorochowski TE. ACS Synth Biol. 2026 Jan 13. doi: 10.1021/acssynbio.5c00749. PubMed 41529903.
Backbone
  Vector backbone: pSC101-TS-AmpR
  Vector type: Bacterial Expression
Growth in bacteria
  Bacterial resistance: Ampicillin, 100 μg/mL
  Growth temperature: 30°C
  Growth strain: NEB10Beta
  Copy number: Low Copy
Gene/Insert
  Gene/Insert name: LambdaRED
  Species: E. coli
  Mutation: None
  Cloning method: Golden Gate
Terms and licenses: Academic/Nonprofit Terms; Industry Terms: Not Available to Industry
Depositor comments: Please visit https://doi.org/10.1101/2025.10.06.680659 for bioRxiv preprint.
How to cite: pREMORAv1 was a gift from Thomas Gorochowski (Addgene plasmid # 248172 ; http://n2t.net/addgene:248172 ; RRID:Addgene_248172)
